Addgene plasmid #123671: MTK1_008
Purpose: Encodes ConLS and chicken hypersensitivity site 4 insulator as a Type 1 part to be used in the MTK system
Depositing lab: Hana El-Samad. Depositing organization: University of California, San Francisco (UCSF). Publication: A Toolkit for Rapid Modular Construction of Biological Circuits in Mammalian Cells. Fonseca JP, Bonny AR, Kumar GR, Ng AH, Town J, Wu QC, Aslankoohi E, Chen SY, Dods G, Harrigan P, Osimiri LC, Kistler AL, El-Samad H. ACS Synth Biol. 2019 Nov 15;8(11):2593-2606. doi: 10.1021/acssynbio.9b00322. Epub 2019 Nov 5. PubMed 31686495.
Backbone
  Vector backbone: MTK0_027
  Vector type: Mammalian Expression
Growth in bacteria
  Bacterial resistance: Chloramphenicol, 25 μg/mL
  Growth temperature: 37°C
  Growth strain: DH5alpha
  Copy number: Unknown
Gene/Insert
  Gene/Insert name: Connector LS-2xHS4
  Species: Synthetic
  Cloning method: Restriction Enzyme; 5′ cloning site BsmBI (destroyed during cloning); 3′ cloning site BsmBI (destroyed during cloning)
Terms and licenses: Academic/Nonprofit Terms; Industry Terms: Not Available to Industry
Depositor comments: Type 1 parts are 5' assembly connectors in the MTK. Please visit https://www.biorxiv.org/content/10.1101/506188v2 for BioRxiv preprint
How to cite: MTK1_008 was a gift from Hana El-Samad (Addgene plasmid # 123671 ; http://n2t.net/addgene:123671 ; RRID:Addgene_123671)
