[The description below was written by a language model from this plasmid's Addgene catalogue record and pLannotate feature annotations shown in this document.]
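Description:
MTK1_008 is a small (about 2.4 kb) part plasmid from the Mammalian Toolkit (MTK), a hierarchical modular cloning system for building genetic circuits destined for mammalian cells. Although catalogued as a mammalian expression vector, it carries no expression cassette of its own. It is a storage plasmid for a single reusable DNA part, built in the MTK0_027 part-entry backbone. It is propagated in E. coli through a high-copy ColE1/pUC-type origin and selected with chloramphenicol, conferred by the cat gene under its native promoter and followed by a lambda t0 terminator.

The insert, Connector LS-2xHS4, is a synthetic Type 1 part, the category that serves as the 5' assembly connector in the toolkit. It combines the ConLS connector sequence with what the name indicates are two copies of the chicken hypersensitivity site 4 (HS4) insulator. HS4 is a chromatin insulator commonly used to shield transgenes from neighbouring regulatory influences and from silencing. The part was installed by BsmBI cloning, and both sites were destroyed in the process. In systems of this kind, connector parts flank a transcription unit and dictate its position when several units are joined into a multigene plasmid. This version would therefore place an insulator at the upstream end of the unit it is assembled into.

The automated feature table annotates only the backbone elements. The region that should hold the insert is unannotated, apart from a 19-nt match to a truncated retroviral LTR that is probably a spurious hit rather than a functional element.
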