Features (pLannotate 1.2.2; 5 found; start..end, strand, type, name):
   1396..1414    +  LTR            5' LTR (truncated) (fragment): truncated long terminal repeat from Moloney murine sarcoma virus
   1429..1463    -  terminator     lambda t0 terminator: minimal transcription terminator from phage lambda (Scholtissek and Grosse, 1987)
   1537..2193    -  CDS            cat: CAT_ECOLX - Experimental evidence at protein level: Swiss-Prot protein existence level 1. This enzyme is an effector of chloramphenicol resistance in bacteria. From Escherichia coli. This protein is used as a marker in many commonly used cloning vectors, such as pACYC184.
   2194..2291    -  promoter       cat promoter: promoter of the E. coli cat gene encoding chloramphenicol acetyltransferase
   2375..515     +  rep_origin     ori (across the origin): high-copy-number ColE1/pMB1/pBR322/pUC origin of replication
>Addgene plasmid #123671 | MTK1_008 | addgene full sequence | sequence record 248555 | Addgene NGS Result
TGCCGGATCAAGAGCTACCAACTCTTTTTCCGAAGGTAACTGGCTTCAGCAGAGCGCAGATACCAAATAC
TGTTCTTCTAGTGTAGCCGTAGTTAGGCCACCACTTCAAGAACTCTGTAGCACCGCCTACATACCTCGCT
CTGCTAATCCTGTTACCAGTGGCTGCTGCCAGTGGCGATAAGTCGTGTCTTACCGGGTTGGACTCAAGAC
GATAGTTACCGGATAAGGCGCAGCGGTCGGGCTGAACGGGGGGTTCGTGCACACAGCCCAGCTTGGAGCG
AACGACCTACACCGAACTGAGATACCTACAGCGTGAGCTATGAGAAAGCGCCACGCTTCCCGAAGGGAGA
AAGGCGGACAGGTATCCGGTAAGCGGCAGGGTCGGAACAGGAGAGCGCACGAGGGAGCTTCCAGGGGGAA
ACGCCTGGTATCTTTATAGTCCTGTCGGGTTTCGCCACCTCTGACTTGAGCGTCGATTTTTGTGATGCTC
GTCAGGGGGGCGGAGCCTATGGAAAAACGCCAGCAACGCGGCCTTTTTACGGTTCCTGGCCTTTTGCTGG
CCTTTTGCTCACATGTTCTTTCCTGCGTTATCCCCTGATTCTGTGGATAACCGTAGTCGGTCTCACCCTG
AATTCGCATCTAGATGGTAGAGCCACAAACAGCCGGTACAAGCAACGATCTCCAGGACCATCTGAATCAT
GCGCGGATGACACGAACTCACGACGGCGATCACAGACATTAACCCACAGTACAGACACTGCGACAACGTG
GCAATTCGTCGCAATACCGTCTCACTGAACTGGCCGATAATTGCAGACGATCGAATTCGAGTTGGCGCGC
CTGTCATTCTAAATCTCTCTTTCAGCCTAAAGCTTTTTCCCCGTATCCCCCCAGGTGTCTGCAGGCTCAA
AGAGCAGCGAGAAGCGTTCAGAGGAAAGCGATCCCGTGCCACCTTCCCCGTGCCCGGGCTGTCCCCGCAC
GCTGCCGGCTCGGGGATGCGGGGGGAGCGCCGGACCGGAGCGGAGCCCCGGGCGGCTCGCTGCTGCCCCC
TAGCGGGGGAGGGACGTAATTACATCCCTGGGGGCTTTGGGAGGGGGCTGTCCCCGTGAGCTCCCAGGCG
CGCCTGTCATTCTAAATCTCTCTTTCAGCCTAAAGCTTTTTCCCCGTATCCCCCCAGGTGTCTGCAGGCT
CAAAGAGCAGCGAGAAGCGTTCAGAGGAAAGCGATCCCGTGCCACCTTCCCCGTGCCCGGGCTGTCCCCG
CACGCTGCCGGCTCGGGGATGCGGGGGGAGCGCCGGACCGGAGCGGAGCCCCGGGCGGCTCGCTGCTGCC
CCCTAGCGGGGGAGGGACGTAATTACATCCCTGGGGGCTTTGGGGGGGGGCTGTCCCCGTGAGCTCAATA
AAAGAGCCCACAACGTGAGACCAGACCAATAAAAAACGCCCGGCGGCAACCGAGCGTTCTGAACAAATCC
AGATGGAGTTCTGAGGTCATTACTGGATCTATCAACAGGAGTCCAAGCGAGCTCGATATCAAATTACGCC
CCGCCCTGCCACTCATCGCAGTACTGTTGTAATTCATTAAGCATTCTGCCGACATGGAAGCCATCACAAA
CGGCATGATGAACCTGAATCGCCAGCGGCATCAGCACCTTGTCGCCTTGCGTATAATATTTGCCCATGGT
GAAAACGGGGGCGAAGAAGTTGTCCATATTGGCCACGTTTAAATCAAAACTGGTGAAACTCACCCAGGGA
TTGGCTGAAACGAAAAACATATTCTCAATAAACCCTTTAGGGAAATAGGCCAGGTTTTCACCGTAACACG
CCACATCTTGCGAATATATGTGTAGAAACTGCCGGAAATCGTCGTGGTATTCACTCCAGAGCGATGAAAA
CGTTTCAGTTTGCTCATGGAAAACGGTGTAACAAGGGTGAACACTATCCCATATCACCAGCTCACCGTCT
TTCATTGCCATACGAAATTCCGGATGAGCATTCATCAGGCGGGCAAGAATGTGAATAAAGGCCGGATAAA
ACTTGTGCTTATTTTTCTTTACGGTCTTTAAAAAGGCCGTAATATCCAGCTGAACGGTCTGGTTATAGGT
ACATTGAGCAACTGACTGAAATGCCTCAAAATGTTCTTTACGATGCCATTGGGATATATCAACGGTGGTA
TATCCAGTGATTTTTTTCTCCATTTTAGCTTCCTTAGCTCCTGAAAATCTCGATAACTCAAAAAATACGC
CCGGTAGTGATCTTATTTCATTATGGTGAAAGTTGGAACCTCTTACGTGCCCGATCAATCATGACCAAAA
TCCCTTAACGTGAGTTTTCGTTCCACTGAGCGTCAGACCCCGTAGAAAAGATCAAAGGATCTTCTTGAGA
TCCTTTTTTTCTGCGCGTAATCTGCTGCTTGCAAACAAAAAAACCACCGCTACCAGCGGTGGTTTGTT
